>Addgene plasmid #197228 | pH2B-miRFP670-2-N1 | addgene full sequence | sequence record 388135 | Addgene NGS Result
CATGCATTAGTTATTAATAGTAATCAATTACGGGGTCATTAGTTCATAGCCCATATATGGAGTTCCGCGT
TACATAACTTACGGTAAATGGCCCGCCTGGCTGACCGCCCAACGACCCCCGCCCATTGACGTCAATAATG
ACGTATGTTCCCATAGTAACGCCAATAGGGACTTTCCATTGACGTCAATGGGTGGAGTATTTACGGTAAA
CTGCCCACTTGGCAGTACATCAAGTGTATCATATGCCAAGTACGCCCCCTATTGACGTCAATGACGGTAA
ATGGCCCGCCTGGCATTATGCCCAGTACATGACCTTATGGGACTTTCCTACTTGGCAGTACATCTACGTA
TTAGTCATCGCTATTACCATGGTGATGCGGTTTTGGCAGTACATCAATGGGCGTGGATAGCGGTTTGACT
CACGGGGATTTCCAAGTCTCCACCCCATTGACGTCAATGGGAGTTTGTTTTGGCACCAAAATCAACGGGA
CTTTCCAAAATGTCGTAACAACTCCGCCCCATTGACGCAAATGGGCGGTAGGCGTGTACGGTGGGAGGTC
TATATAAGCAGAGCTGGTTTAGTGAACCGTCAGATCCGCTAGCGCTACCGGACTCAGATCTCGAGCTCAA
GCTTCGAATTCTGCAGTCGACGGTACCGCCACCATGCCAGAGCCAGCGAAGTCTGCTCCCGCCCCGAAAA
AGGGCTCCAAGAAGGCGGTGACTAAGGCGCAGAAGAAAGGCGGCAAGAAGCGCAAGCGCAGCCGCAAGGA
GAGCTATTCCATCTATGTGTACAAGGTTCTGAAGCAGGTCCACCCTGACACCGGCATTTCGTCCAAGGCC
ATGGGCATCATGAATTCGTTTGTGAACGACATTTTCGAGCGCATCGCAGGTGAGGCTTCCCGCCTGGCGC
ATTACAACAAGCGCTCGACCATCACCTCCAGGGAGATCCAGACGGCCGTGCGCCTGCTGCTGCCTGGGGA
GTTGGCCAAGCACGCCGTGTCCGAGGGTACTAAGGCCATCACCAAGTACACCAGCGCTAAGGATCCACCG
GTCATGGCGCGTAAGGTCGATCTCACCTCCTGCGATCGCGAGCCGATCCACATCCCCGGCAGCATTCAGC
CGTGCGGCTGCCTGCTAGCCTGCGACGCGCAGGCGGTGCGGATCACGCGCATTACGGAAAATGCCGGCGC
GTTCTTTGGACGCGAAACTCCGCGGGTCGGTGAGCTACTCGCCGATTACTTCGGCGAGACCGAAGCCCAT
GCGCTGCGCAACGCACTGGCGCAGTCCTCCGATCCAAAGCGACCGGCGCTGATCTTCGGTTGGCGCGACG
GCCTGACCGGCCGCACCTTCGACATCTCACTGCATCGCCATGACGGTACATCGATCATCGAGTTCGAGCC
TGCGGCGGCCGAACAGGCCGACAATCCGCTGCGGCTGACGCGGCAGATCATCGCGCGCACCAAAGAACTG
AAGTCGCTCGAAGAGATGGCCGCACGGGTGCCGCGCTATCTGCAGGCGATGCTCGGCTATCACCGCGTGA
TGTTGTACCGCTTCGCGGACGACGGCTCCGGGATGGTGATCGGCGAGGCGAAGCGCAGCGACCTCGAGAG
CTTTCTCGGTCAGCACTTTCCGGCGTCGCTGGTCCCGCAGCAGGCGCGGCTACTGTACTTGAAGAACGCG
ATCCGCGTGGTCTCGGATTCGCGCGGCATCAGCAGCCGGATCGTGCCCGAGCACGACGCCTCCGGCGCCG
CGCTCGATCTGTCGTTCGCGCACCTGCGCAGCATCTCGCCCTGCCATCTCGAATTTCTGCGGAACATGGG
CGTCAGCGCCTCGATGTCGCTGTCGATCATCATTGACGGCACGCTATGGGGATTGATCATCTGTCATCAT
TACGAGCCGCGTGCCGTGCCGATGGCGCAGCGCGTCGCGGCCAAAAGGTTCGCCGAGCGCTTATCGACGC
ACTTCACCGCCGCCCACCACCAACGCTAGGCGGCCGCGACTCTAGATCATAATCAGCCATACCACATTTG
TAGAGGTTTTACTTGCTTTAAAAAACCTCCCACACCTCCCCCTGAACCTGAAACATAAAATGAATGCAAT
TGTTGTTGTTAACTTGTTTATTGCAGCTTATAATGGTTACAAATAAAGCAATAGCATCACAAATTTCACA
AATAAAGCATTTTTTTCACTGCATTCTAGTTGTGGTTTGTCCAAACTCATCAATGTATCTTAAGGCGTAA
ATTGTAAGCGTTAATATTTTGTTAAAATTCGCGTTAAATTTTTGTTAAATCAGCTCATTTTTTAACCAAT
AGGCCGAAATCGGCAAAATCCCTTATAAATCAAAAGAATAGACCGAGATAGGGT
[37 nt withheld, positions 2365-2401]
AAAGAACGTGGACTCCAACGTCAAAGG
[49 nt withheld, positions 2429-2477]
T
[91 nt withheld, positions 2479-2569]
G
[124 nt withheld, positions 2571-2694]
CAGGTGGCACTTTTCGGGGAAATGTGCGCGGAACCCCTATTTGTTTATTTTTCTAAATACATTCAAATAT
GTATCCGCTCATGAGACAATAACCCTGATAAATGCTTCAATAATATTGAAAAAGGAAGAGTCCTGAGGCG
GAAAGAACCAGCTGTGGAATGTGTGTCAGTTAGGGTGTGGAAAGTCCCCAGGCTCCCCAGCAGGCAGAAG
TATGCAAAGCATGCATCTCAATTAGTCAGCAACCAGGTGTGGAAAGTCCCCAGGCTCCCCAGCAGGCAGA
AGTATGCAAAGCATGCATCTCAATTAGTCAGCAACCATAGTCCCGCCCCTAACTCCGCCCATCCCGCCCC
TAACTCCGCCCAGTTCCGCCCATTCTCCGCCCCATGGCTGACTAATTTTTTTTATTTATGCAGAGGCCGA
GGCCGCCTCGGCCTCTGAGCTATTCCAGAAGTAGTGAGGAGGCTTTTTTGGAGGCCTAGGCTTTTGCAAA
GATCGATCAAGAGACAGGATGAGGATCGTTTCGCATGATTGAACAAGATGGATTGCACGCAGGTTCTCCG
GCCGCTTGGGTGGAGAGGCTATTCGGCTATGACTGGGCACAACAGACAATCGGCTGCTCTGATGCCGCCG
TGTTCCGGCTGTCAGCGCAGGGGCGCCCGGTTCTTTTTGTCAAGACCGACCTGTCCGGTGCCCTGAATGA
ACTGCAAGACGAGGCAGCGCGGCTATCGTGGCTGGCCACGACGGGCGTTCCTTGCGCAGCTGTGCTCGAC
GTTGTCACTGAAGCGGGAAGGGACTGGCTGCTATTGGGCGAAGTGCCGGGGCAGGATCTCCTGTCATCTC
ACCTTGCTCCTGCCGAGAAAGTATCCATCATGGCTGATGCAATGCGGCGGCTGCATACGCTTGATCCGGC
TACCTGCCCATTCGACCACCAAGCGAAACATCGCATCGAGCGAGCACGTACTCGGATGGAAGCCGGTCTT
GTCGATCAGGATGATCTGGACGAAGAGCATCAGGGGCTCGCGCCAGCCGAACTGTTCGCCAGGCTCAAGG
CGAGCATGCCCGACGGCGAGGATCTCGTCGTGACCCATGGCGATGCCTGCTTGCCGAATATCATGGTGGA
AAATGGCCGCTTTTCTGGATTCATCGACTGTGGCCGGCTGGGTGTGGCGGACCGCTATCAGGACATAGCG
TTGGCTACCCGTGATATTGCTGAAGAGCTTGGCGGCGAATGGGCTGACCGCTTCCTCGTGCTTTACGGTA
TCGCCGCTCCCGATTCGCAGCGCATCGCCTTCTATCGCCTTCTTGACGAGTTCTTCTGAGCGGGACTCTG
GGGTTCGAAATGACCGACCAAGCGACGCCCAACCTGCCATCACGAGATTTCGATTCCACCGCCGCCTTCT
ATGAAAGGTTGGGCTTCGGAATCGTTTTCCGGGACGCCGGCTGGATGATCCTCCAGCGCGGGGATCTCAT
GCTGGAGTTCTTCGCCCACCCTAGGGGGAGGCTAACTGAAACACGGAAGGAGACAATACCGGAAGGAACC
CGCGCTATGACGGCAATAAAAAGACAGAATAAAACGCACGGTGTTGGGTCGTTTGTTCATAAACGCGGGG
TTCGGTCCCAGGGCTGGCACTCTGTCGATACCCCACCGAGACCCCATTGGGGCCAATACGCCCGCGTTTC
TTCCTTTTCCCCACCCCACCCCCCAAGTTCGGGTGAAGGCCCAGGGCTCGCAGCCAACGTCGGGGCGGCA
GGCCCTGCCATAGCCTCAGGTTACTCATATATACTTTAGATTGATTTAAAACTTCATTTTTAATTTAAAA
GGATCTAGGTGAAGATCCTTTTTGATAATCTCATGACCAAAATCCCTTAACGTGAGTTTTCGTTCCACTG
AGCGTCAGACCCCGTAGAAAAGATCAAAGGATCTTCTTGAGATCCTTTTTTTCTGCGCGTAATCTGCTGC
TTGCAAACAAAAAAACCACCGCTACCAGCGGTGGTTTGTTTGCCGGATCAAGAGCTACCAACTCTTTTTC
CGAAGGTAACTGGCTTCAGCAGAGCGCAGATACCAAATACTGTTCTTCTAGTGTAGCCGTAGTTAGGCCA
CCACTTCAAGAACTCTGTAGCACCGCCTACATACCTCGCTCTGCTAATCCTGTTACCAGTGGCTGCTGCC
AGTGGCGATAAGTCGTGTCTTACCGGGTTGGACTCAAGACGATAGTTACCGGATAAGGCGCAGCGGTCGG
GCTGAACGGGGGGTTCGTGCACACAGCCCAGCTTGGAGCGAACGACCTACACCGAACTGAGATACCTACA
GCGTGAGCTATGAGAAAGCGCCACGCTTCCCGAAGGGAGAAAGGCGGACAGGTATCCGGTAAGCGGCAGG
GTCGGAACAGGAGAGCGCACGAGGGAGCTTCCAGGGGGAAACGCCTGGTATCTTTATAGTCCTGTCGGGT
TTCGCCACCTCTGACTTGAGCGTCGATTTTTGTGATGCTCGTCAGGGGGGCGGAGCCTATGGAAAAACGC
CAGCAACGCGGCCTTTTTACGGTTCCTGGCCTTTTGCTGGCCTTTTGCTCACATGTTCTTTCCTGCGTTA
TCCCCTGATTCTGTGGATAACCGTATTACCGC
Features (pLannotate 1.2.2; 15 found; start..end, strand, type, name):
     68..371     +  enhancer       CMV enhancer: human cytomegalovirus immediate early enhancer
    372..575     +  promoter       CMV promoter: human cytomegalovirus (CMV) immediate early promoter
    598..659     +  misc_feature   MCS (fragment): multiple cloning site
    664..1041    +  CDS            H2B: human histone H2B; HIST1H2BJ
   1054..1986    +  CDS            miRFP670-2: miRFP670-2 is a basic (constitutively fluorescent) near ir fluorescent protein published in 2020, derived from Rhodopseudomonas palustris CGA009. It has low acid sensitivity. It requires the cofactor biliverdin for fluorescence.
   2005..2088    +  CDS            large T antigen (fragment): large T antigen from SV40 (simian virus 40)
   2111..2232    +  polyA_signal   SV40 poly(A) signal: SV40 polyadenylation signal
   2266..2694    -  rep_origin     f1 ori (sequence partly withheld): f1 bacteriophage origin of replication; arrow indicates direction of (+) strand synthesis
   2721..2825    +  promoter       AmpR promoter: bla
   2827..3184    +  promoter       SV40 promoter: SV40 enhancer and early promoter
   3219..4013    +  CDS            NeoR/KanR: aminoglycoside phosphotransferase from Tn5; aph(3')-II (or nptII); confers resistance to neomycin, kanamycin, and G418 (Geneticin®)
   4034..4186    +  CDS            ble (fragment): BLE_KLEPN - Experimental evidence at protein level: Swiss-Prot protein existence level 1. Binding protein with a strong affinity to the bleomycin family of antibiotics. Binds to CL990; an antimitotic-antibiotic compound. From Klebsiella pneumoniae.
   4245..4292    +  polyA_signal   HSV TK poly(A) signal: herpes simplex virus thymidine kinase polyadenylation signal (Cole and Stacy, 1985)
   4383..4399    -  polyA_signal   bGH poly(A) signal (fragment): bovine growth hormone polyadenylation signal
   4621..5209    +  rep_origin     ori: high-copy-number ColE1/pMB1/pBR322/pUC origin of replication
