[The description below was written by a language model from this plasmid's Addgene catalogue record and pLannotate feature annotations shown in this document.]
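Description:
pH2B-miRFP670-2-N1 is a 5.3 kb mammalian expression plasmid built on an N1-type backbone (pN1), designed to express histone H2B fused at its C-terminus to the near-infrared fluorescent protein miRFP670-2. It is propagated in E. coli through a high-copy ColE1/pUC-type origin and selected with kanamycin. The resistance cassette uses a dual promoter arrangement: a bacterial bla (AmpR) promoter followed by the SV40 enhancer/early promoter, both driving the Tn5 NeoR/KanR aminoglycoside phosphotransferase, with an HSV TK polyadenylation signal downstream. This lets the same gene give kanamycin resistance in bacteria and G418 resistance in transfected mammalian cells. An f1 origin is also present. The short annotated fragments of ble, bGH poly(A) and SV40 large T antigen appear to be backbone remnants or incidental matches rather than functional units.

The expression cassette consists of the human CMV immediate-early enhancer and promoter, a residual multiple cloning site fragment, the H2B coding sequence, a short linker, the miRFP670-2 coding sequence and the SV40 polyadenylation signal. The catalogue lists the insert species as mouse, whereas the sequence annotation matches H2B to the human HIST1H2BJ gene; the record does not resolve this difference. miRFP670-2 is a constitutively fluorescent protein derived from a Rhodopseudomonas palustris bacteriophytochrome and requires biliverdin as its chromophore. Fusion to H2B targets the fluorophore to chromatin, giving a nuclear near-infrared label. The plasmid was deposited with a study on the quantitative comparison of near-infrared fluorescent proteins, so it is suited to evaluating miRFP670-2 performance as a fusion tag and to imaging nuclei in mammalian cells.
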