Addgene plasmid #197228: pH2B-miRFP670-2-N1
Purpose: Expresses the fusion protein of H2B-miRFP670-2 in mammalian cells
Depositing lab: Kiryl Piatkevich. Publication: Quantitative assessment of near-infrared fluorescent proteins. Zhang H, Papadaki S, Sun X, Wang X, Drobizhev M, Yao L, Rehbock M, Koster RW, Wu L, Namikawa K, Piatkevich KD. Nat Methods. 2023 Sep 4. doi: 10.1038/s41592-023-01975-z. PubMed 37666982.
Backbone
  Vector backbone: pN1
  Vector type: Mammalian Expression
Growth in bacteria
  Bacterial resistance: Kanamycin, 50 μg/mL
  Growth temperature: 37°C
  Growth strain: NEB Stable
  Copy number: High Copy
Gene/Insert
  Gene/Insert name: H2B-miRFP670-2
  Species: M. musculus (mouse)
  Cloning method: Gibson Cloning
Terms and licenses: Academic/Nonprofit Terms; Industry Terms: Not Available to Industry
Depositor comments: Please visit https://www.researchsquare.com/article/rs-797586/v1 for preprint.
How to cite: pH2B-miRFP670-2-N1 was a gift from Kiryl Piatkevich (Addgene plasmid # 197228 ; http://n2t.net/addgene:197228 ; RRID:Addgene_197228)
